>Addgene plasmid #173078 | Gi-c001 | addgene full sequence | sequence record 349904 | Addgene NGS Result
ATGCACCATCATCATCATCATTCTTCTGGTGTAGATCTGGGTACCGAGAACCTGTACTTCCAATCC
[1062 nt withheld, positions 67-1128]
TAAGACGGTCTCCAGTAAAGGTGGATACGGATCCGAATTCGAGCTCCGTCGACAAGCTTGCGGCCGCACT
CGAGCACCACCACCACCACCACTGAGATCCGGCTGCTAACAAAGCCCGAAAGGAAGCTGAGTTGGCTGCT
GCCACCGCTGAGCAATAACTAGCATAACCCCTTGGGGCCTCTAAACGGGTCTTGAGGGGTTTTTTGCTGA
AAGGAGGAACTATATCCGGATTGGCGAATGGG
[124 nt withheld, positions 1371-1494]
C
[91 nt withheld, positions 1496-1586]
A
[49 nt withheld, positions 1588-1636]
CCTTTGACGTTGGAGTCCACGTTCTTT
[37 nt withheld, positions 1664-1700]
ACCCTATCTCGGTCTATTCTTTTGATTTATAAGGGATTTTGCCGATTTCGGCCTATTGGTTAAAAAATGA
GCTGATTTAACAAAAATTTAACGCGAATTTTAACAAAATATTAACGCTTACAATTTAGGTGGCACTTTTC
GGGGAAATGTGCGCGGAACCCCTATTTGTTTATTTTTCTAAATACATTCAAATATGTATCCGCTCATGAA
TTAATTCTTAGAAAAACTCATCGAGCATCAAATGAAACTGCAATTTATTCATATCAGGATTATCAATACC
ATATTTTTGAAAAAGCCGTTTCTGTAATGAAGGAGAAAACTCACCGAGGCAGTTCCATAGGATGGCAAGA
TCCTGGTATCGGTCTGCGATTCCGACTCGTCCAACATCAATACAACCTATTAATTTCCCCTCGTCAAAAA
TAAGGTTATCAAGTGAGAAATCACCATGAGTGACGACTGAATCCGGTGAGAATGGCAAAAGTTTATGCAT
TTCTTTCCAGACTTGTTCAACAGGCCAGCCATTACGCTCGTCATCAAAATCACTCGCATCAACCAAACCG
TTATTCATTCGTGATTGCGCCTGAGCGAGACGAAATACGCGATCGCTGTTAAAAGGACAATTACAAACAG
GAATCGAATGCAACCGGCGCAGGAACACTGCCAGCGCATCAACAATATTTTCACCTGAATCAGGATATTC
TTCTAATACCTGGAATGCTGTTTTCCCGGGGATCGCAGTGGTGAGTAACCATGCATCATCAGGAGTACGG
ATAAAATGCTTGATGGTCGGAAGAGGCATAAATTCCGTCAGCCAGTTTAGTCTGACCATCTCATCTGTAA
CATCATTGGCAACGCTACCTTTGCCATGTTTCAGAAACAACTCTGGCGCATCGGGCTTCCCATACAATCG
ATAGATTGTCGCACCTGATTGCCCGACATTATCGCGAGCCCATTTATACCCATATAAATCAGCATCCATG
TTGGAATTTAATCGCGGCCTAGAGCAAGACGTTTCCCGTTGAATATGGCTCATAACACCCCTTGTATTAC
TGTTTATGTAAGCAGACAGTTTTATTGTTCATGACCAAAATCCCTTAACGTGAGTTTTCGTTCCACTGAG
CGTCAGACCCCGTAGAAAAGATCAAAGGATCTTCTTGAGATCCTTTTTTTCTGCGCGTAATCTGCTGCTT
GCAAACAAAAAAACCACCGCTACCAGCGGTGGTTTGTTTGCCGGATCAAGAGCTACCAACTCTTTTTCCG
AAGGTAACTGGCTTCAGCAGAGCGCAGATACCAAATACTGTCCTTCTAGTGTAGCCGTAGTTAGGCCACC
ACTTCAAGAACTCTGTAGCACCGCCTACATACCTCGCTCTGCTAATCCTGTTACCAGTGGCTGCTGCCAG
TGGCGATAAGTCGTGTCTTACCGGGTTGGACTCAAGACGATAGTTACCGGATAAGGCGCAGCGGTCGGGC
TGAACGGGGGGTTCGTGCACACAGCCCAGCTTGGAGCGAACGACCTACACCGAACTGAGATACCTACAGC
GTGAGCTATGAGAAAGCGCCACGCTTCCCGAAGGGAGAAAGGCGGACAGGTATCCGGTAAGCGGCAGGGT
CGGAACAGGAGAGCGCACGAGGGAGCTTCCAGGGGGAAACGCCTGGTATCTTTATAGTCCTGTCGGGTTT
CGCCACCTCTGACTTGAGCGTCGATTTTTGTGATGCTCGTCAGGGGGGCGGAGCCTATGGAAAAACGCCA
GCAACGCGGCCTTTTTACGGTTCCTGGCCTTTTGCTGGCCTTTTGCTCACATGTTCTTTCCTGCGTTATC
CCCTGATTCTGTGGATAACCGTATTACCGCCTTTGAGTGAGCTGATACCGCTCGCCGCAGCCGAACGACC
GAGCGCAGCGAGTCAGTGAGCGAGGAAGCGGAAGAGCGCCTGATGCGGTATTTTCTCCTTACGCATCTGT
GCGGTATTTCACACCGCAATGGTGCACTCTCAGTACAATCTGCTCTGATGCCGCATAGTTAAGCCAGTAT
ACACTCCGCTATCGCTACGTGACTGGGTCATGGCTGCGCCCCGACACCCGCCAACACCCGCTGACGCGCC
CTGACGGGCTTGTCTGCTCCCGGCATCCGCTTACAGACAAGCTGTGACCGTCTCCGGGAGCTGCATGTGT
CAGAGGTTTTCACCGTCATCACCGAAACGCGCGAGGCAGCTGCGGTAAAGCTCATCAGCGTGGTCGTGAA
GCGATTCACAGATGTCTGCCTGTTCATCCGCGTCCAGCTCGTTGAGTTTCTCCAGAAGCGTTAATGTCTG
GCTTCTGATAAAGCGGGCCATGTTAAGGGCGGTTTTTTCCTGTTTGGTCACTGATGCCTCCGTGTAAGGG
GGATTTCTGTTCATGGGGGTAATGATACCGATGAAACGAGAGAGGATGCTCACGATACGGGTTACTGATG
ATGAACATGCCCGGTTACTGGAACGTTGTGAGGGTAAACAACTGGCGGTATGGATGCGGCGGGACCAGAG
AAAAATCACTCAGGGTCAATGCCAGCGCTTCGTTAATACAGATGTAGGTGTTCCACAGGGTAGCCAGCAG
CATCCTGCGATGCAGATCCGGAACATAATGGTGCAGGGCGCTGACTTCCGCGTTTCCAGACTTTACGAAA
CACGGAAACCGAAGACCATTCATGTTGTTGCTCAGGTCGCAGACGTTTTGCAGCAGCAGTCGCTTCACGT
TCGCTCGCGTATCGGTGATTCATTCTGCTAACCAGTAAGGCAACCCCGCCAGCCTAGCCGGGTCCTCAAC
GACAGGAGCACGATCATGCGCACCCGTGGGGCCGCCATGCCGGCGATAATGGCCTGCTTCTCGCCGAAAC
GTTTGGTGGCGGGACCAGTGACGAAGGCTTGAGCGAGGGCGTGCAAGATTCCGAATACCGCAAGCGACAG
GCCGATCATCGTCGCGCTCCAGCGAAAGCGGTCCTCGCCGAAAATGACCCAGAGCGCTGCCGGCACCTGT
CCTACGAGTTGCATGATAAAGAAGACAGTCATAAGTGCGGCGACGATAGTCATGCCCCGCGCCCACCGGA
AGGAGCTGACTGGGTTGAAGGCTCTCAAGGGCATCGGTCGAGATCCCGGTGCCTAATGAGTGAGCTAACT
TACATTAATTGCGTTGCGCTCACTGCCCGCTTTCCAGTCGGGAAACCTGTCGTGCCAGCTGCATTAATGA
ATCGGCCAACGCGCGGGGAGAGGCGGTTTGCGTATTGGGCGCCAGGGTGGTTTTTCTTTTCACCAGTGAG
ACGGGCAACAGCTGATTGCCCTTCACCGCCTGGCCCTGAGAGAGTTGCAGCAAGCGGTCCACGCTGGTTT
GCCCCAGCAGGCGAAAATCCTGTTTGATGGTGGTTAACGGCGGGATATAACATGAGCTGTCTTCGGTATC
GTCGTATCCCACTACCGAGATATCCGCACCAACGCGCAGCCCGGACTCGGTAATGGCGCGCATTGCGCCC
AGCGCCATCTGATCGTTGGCAACCAGCATCGCAGTGGGAACGATGCCCTCATTCAGCATTTGCATGGTTT
GTTGAAAACCGGACATGGCACTCCAGTCGCCTTCCCGTTCCGCTATCGGCTGAATTTGATTGCGAGTGAG
ATATTTATGCCAGCCAGCCAGACGCAGACGCGCCGAGACAGAACTTAATGGGCCCGCTAACAGCGCGATT
TGCTGGTGACCCAATGCGACCAGATGCTCCACGCCCAGTCGCGTACCGTCTTCATGGGAGAAAATAATAC
TGTTGATGGGTGTCTGGTCAGAGACATCAAGAAATAACGCCGGAACATTAGTGCAGGCAGCTTCCACAGC
AATGGCATCCTGGTCATCCAGCGGATAGTTAATGATCAGCCCACTGACGCGTTGCGCGAGAAGATTGTGC
ACCGCCGCTTTACAGGCTTCGACGCCGCTTCGTTCTACCATCGACACCACCACGCTGGCACCCAGTTGAT
CGGCGCGAGATTTAATCGCCGCGACAATTTGCGACGGCGCGTGCAGGGCCAGACTGGAGGTGGCAACGCC
AATCAGCAACGACTGTTTGCCCGCCAGTTGTTGTGCCACGCGGTTGGGAATGTAATTCAGCTCCGCCATC
GCCGCTTCCACTTTTTCCCGCGTTTTCGCAGAAACGTGGCTGGCCTGGTTCACCACGCGGGAAACGGTCT
GATAAGAGACACCGGCATACTCTGCGACATCGTATAACGTTACTGGTTTCACATTCACCACCCTGAATTG
ACTCTCTTCCGGGCGCTATCATGCCATACCGCGAAAGGTTTTGCGCCATTCGATGGTGTCCGGGATCTCG
ACGCTCTCCCTTATGCGACTCCTGCATTAGGAAGCAGCCCAGTAGTAGGTTGAGGCCGTTGAGCACCGCC
GCCGCAAGGAATGGTGCATGCAAGGAGATGGCGCCCAACAGTCCCCCGGCCACGGGGCCTGCCACCATAC
CCACGCCGAAACAAGCGCTCATGAGCCCGAAGTGGCGAGCCCGATCTTCCCCATCGGTGATGTCGGCGAT
ATAGGCGCCAGCAACCGCACCTGTGGCGCCGGTGATGCCGGCCACGATGCGTCCGGCGTAGAGGATCGAG
ATCTCGATCCCGCGAAATTAATACGACTCACTATAGGGGAATTGTGAGCGGATAACAATTCCCCTCTAGA
AATAATTTTGTTTAACTTTAAGAAGGAGATATACAT
Features (pLannotate 1.2.2; 19 found; start..end, strand, type, name):
     67..1128    +  CDS            GNAI1 (sequence withheld): GNAI1_BOVIN - Experimental evidence at protein level: Swiss-Prot protein existence level 1. Guanine nucleotide-binding proteins (G proteins) function as transducers downstream of G protein-coupled receptors (GPCRs) in numerous signaling cascades. The alpha chain contains the guanine nucleotide binding site and alternates between an active, GTP-bound state and an inactive, GDP-bound state. Signaling by an activated GPCR promotes GDP release and GTP binding. The alpha subunit has a low GTPase activity that converts bound GTP to GDP, thereby terminating the signal. Both GDP release and GTP hydrol
   1203..1220    +  CDS            9xHis (fragment): 9xHis affinity tag
   1230..1279    +  CDS            SET1 (fragment): solubility-enhancement tag derived from T7 phage gene 10B
   1287..1334    +  terminator     T7 terminator: transcription terminator for bacteriophage T7 RNA polymerase
   1371..1799    +  rep_origin     f1 ori (sequence partly withheld): f1 bacteriophage origin of replication; arrow indicates direction of (+) strand synthesis
   1852..1909    +  promoter       AmpR promoter (fragment): bla
   1918..2733    -  CDS            KanR: aminoglycoside phosphotransferase; aph(3')-Ia; confers resistance to kanamycin in bacteria or G418 (Geneticin®) in eukaryotes
   2855..3443    +  rep_origin     ori: high-copy-number ColE1/pMB1/pBR322/pUC origin of replication
   3629..3768    -  misc_feature   bom: basis of mobility region from pBR322
   3870..4061    -  CDS            rop: Rop protein, which maintains plasmids at low copy number; rop
   4078..4458    +  CDS            YPB1_ECOLX: Protein predicted: Swiss-Prot protein existence level 4. From Escherichia coli.
   4530..4821    -  CDS            TcR (fragment): tetracycline efflux protein; tet; confers resistance to tetracycline
   4836..4857    -  protein_bind   CAP binding site: CAP binding activates transcription in the presence of cAMP. E. coli catabolite activator protein
   4870..5952    -  CDS            lacI: lac repressor; lacI; The lac repressor binds to the lac operator to inhibit transcription in E. coli. This inhibition can be relieved by adding lactose or isopropyl-β-D-thiogalactopyranoside (IPTG).
   5953..6030    -  promoter       lacI promoter: lacI
   6038..6317    -  CDS            TcR (fragment): tetracycline efflux protein; tet; confers resistance to tetracycline
   6339..6357    +  promoter       T7 promoter: promoter for bacteriophage T7 RNA polymerase
   6358..6382    +  protein_bind   lac operator: The lac repressor binds to the lac operator to inhibit transcription in E. coli. This inhibition can be relieved by adding lactose or isopropyl-β-D-thiogalactopyranoside (IPTG). lac repressor encoded by lacI
   6397..6419    +  RBS            RBS: efficient ribosome binding site from bacteriophage T7 gene 10 (Olins and Rangwala, 1989)
