[The description below was written by a language model from this plasmid's Addgene catalogue record and pLannotate feature annotations shown in this document.]
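Description:
Gi-c001 is a bacterial expression plasmid built on the pNIC-Bsa4 backbone, a pET-type vector adapted for ligation-independent cloning, and is intended for producing a recombinant human GNAI1 (Gαi1) fusion protein in E. coli. It is selected with kanamycin through an aph(3')-Ia KanR cassette and replicates from a ColE1/pBR322-type origin accompanied by the bom site and the rop gene, which keeps copy number low, in line with the catalogue's low-copy designation. An f1 origin is also present, and short tetracycline-resistance fragments are remnants of the pBR322 ancestry rather than functional markers.

Expression is driven by a T7 promoter followed by a lac operator and the strong phage T7 gene 10 ribosome binding site, with a T7 terminator downstream. The plasmid-borne lacI gene supplies the repressor, so transcription is held off until IPTG induction in a host that provides T7 RNA polymerase. The insert is a codon-optimized human GNAI1 coding sequence, the G protein alpha subunit that cycles between GDP- and GTP-bound states downstream of GPCRs; the annotation tool matched it to the bovine orthologue.

The catalogue lists an N-terminal mCitrine fusion on the backbone, but the feature table shows no fluorescent protein. Only about 70 nucleotides separate the RBS from the start of the GNAI1 match across the circular junction, too little for mCitrine, so the sequenced record does not appear to support that field. The His-tag and SET1 fragments downstream of GNAI1 may be residual vector sequence, and whether they are translated is not stated. The associated work describes a toolbox for studying ADP-ribosyl binding proteins; the record does not state this construct's specific role in it.
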