Addgene plasmid #173078: Gi-c001
Purpose: Expression of recombinant fusion protein in E. coli
Depositing lab: Lari Lehtiö. Depositing organization: University of Oulu. Publication: A molecular toolbox for ADP-ribosyl binding proteins. Sowa ST, Galera-Prat A, Wazir S, Alanen HI, Maksimainen MM, Lehtio L. Cell Rep Methods. 2021 Dec 20;1(8):100121. doi: 10.1016/j.crmeth.2021.100121. Epub 2021 Nov 11. PubMed 34786571.
Backbone
  Vector backbone: pNIC-Bsa4
  Vector type: Bacterial Expression
Growth in bacteria
  Bacterial resistance: Kanamycin, 50 μg/mL
  Growth temperature: 37°C
  Growth strain: DH5alpha
  Copy number: Low Copy
Gene/Insert
  Gene/Insert name: GNAI1
  Species: H. sapiens (human)
  Mutation: codon optimized
  Entrez Gene: GNAI1 (a.k.a. Gi, HG1B, NEDHISB)
  Tag / fusion protein: mCitrine (N terminal on backbone)
  Cloning method: Ligation Independent Cloning
Terms and licenses: Academic/Nonprofit Terms; Industry Terms: Not Available to Industry
Depositor comments: Please visit https://www.biorxiv.org/content/10.1101/2021.05.31.445082v2 for bioRxiv preprint.
How to cite: Gi-c001 was a gift from Lari Lehtiö (Addgene plasmid # 173078 ; http://n2t.net/addgene:173078 ; RRID:Addgene_173078)
